Addgene plasmid #179456: pLentiCrisprV2 sgRNA hPER2c-term #3
Purpose: Lentiviral Crispr/Cas9 plasmid targeting hPER2 at C-terminus to generate C-terminal knock-in
Depositing lab: Achim Kramer. Depositing organization: Charite Universitaetsmedizin Berlin. Publication: Live-cell imaging of circadian clock protein dynamics in CRISPR-generated knock-in cells. Gabriel CH, Del Olmo M, Zehtabian A, Jager M, Reischl S, van Dijk H, Ulbricht C, Rakhymzhan A, Korte T, Koller B, Grudziecki A, Maier B, Herrmann A, Niesner R, Zemojtel T, Ewers H, Granada AE, Herzel H, Kramer A. Nat Commun. 2021 Jun 18;12(1):3796. doi: 10.1038/s41467-021-24086-9. PubMed 34145278.
Backbone
  Vector backbone: lentiCRISPR v2
  Backbone manufacturer: Zhang lab, addgene #52961
  Backbone size w/o insert (bp): 14873
  Total vector size (bp): 13013
  Vector type: Lentiviral, CRISPR
  Selectable markers: Puromycin
Growth in bacteria
  Bacterial resistance: Ampicillin, 100 μg/mL
  Growth temperature: 37°C
  Growth strain: NEB Stable
  Growth instructions: Only amplify in RecA- bacteria
  Copy number: High Copy
Gene/Insert
  Gene/Insert name: sgRNA targeting human PER2
  gRNA/shRNA sequence: GGCAGCCAGCGAGGTACACC
  Species: H. sapiens (human)
  GenBank ID: 8864
  Promoter: hU6
  Cloning method: Restriction Enzyme; 5′ cloning site BsmBI (destroyed during cloning); 3′ cloning site BsmBI (destroyed during cloning)
  Sequencing primers: 5′ GACTATCATATGCTTACCGT; 3′ --
Resource information
  A portion of this plasmid was derived from a plasmid made by: Derived from Addgene #52961
Terms and licenses: Academic/Nonprofit Terms; Industry Terms: Not Available to Industry
Depositor comments: Designed to be used with Addgene #179448-179452
How to cite: pLentiCrisprV2 sgRNA hPER2c-term #3 was a gift from Achim Kramer (Addgene plasmid # 179456 ; http://n2t.net/addgene:179456 ; RRID:Addgene_179456)
