[The description below was written by a language model from this plasmid's Addgene catalogue record and pLannotate feature annotations shown in this document.]
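Description:
pLentiCrisprV2 sgRNA hPER2c-term #3 is a lentiviral CRISPR/Cas9 plasmid built on the lentiCRISPR v2 backbone, carrying a single guide RNA directed at the C-terminal end of the human PER2 gene. It is propagated in E. coli through a high-copy ColE1/pUC-type origin with ampicillin selection (AmpR under its own promoter). Because of the repeated LTR sequences, the record specifies recombination-deficient (RecA-) strains. The backbone also carries an f1 origin and an SV40/EM7-driven bleomycin/Zeocin resistance cassette with an SV40 poly(A) signal, located outside the proviral region.

The transfer cassette has a third-generation, self-inactivating layout. A CMV enhancer/promoter fused to a truncated HIV-1 5' LTR drives genomic RNA production in packaging cells. It is followed by the Ψ packaging signal with a partial gag sequence, the RRE for Rev-dependent export, and the cPPT/CTS. The cassette ends in a ΔU3 3' LTR backed by a bGH poly(A) signal.

Within this unit, a human U6 Pol III promoter expresses the PER2-targeting spacer joined to the S. pyogenes gRNA scaffold. The spacer was cloned into BsmBI sites that were destroyed in the process, replacing the backbone's filler, which accounts for the final size of about 13 kb being smaller than the empty vector. Downstream, an EF-1α core promoter drives S. pyogenes Cas9, followed by a puromycin resistance coding sequence for selecting transduced mammalian cells, and a WPRE to enhance expression.

The construct is intended to introduce a Cas9 cut near the PER2 stop codon so that a tag or reporter can be knocked in at the C-terminus. The depositor notes that it is designed for use with a companion set of plasmids, whose nature the record does not state. The associated work concerns live-cell imaging of circadian clock proteins in knock-in cells.
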