Features (pLannotate 1.2.2; 33 found; start..end, strand, type, name):
     31..83      -  misc_feature   bom (fragment): basis of mobility region from pBR322
    238..617     +  enhancer       CMV enhancer: human cytomegalovirus immediate early enhancer
    618..817     +  promoter       CMV promoter: human cytomegalovirus (CMV) immediate early promoter
    835..1015    +  LTR            5' LTR (truncated): truncated 5' long terminal repeat (LTR) from HIV-1
   1062..1187    +  misc_feature   HIV-1 Ψ: packaging signal of human immunodeficiency virus type 1
   1171..1534    +  CDS            HIV-1 gag (fragment): gag protein from human immunodeficiency virus 1; gag
   1680..1913    +  misc_feature   RRE: The Rev response element (RRE) of HIV-1 allows for Rev-dependent mRNA export from the nucleus to the cytoplasm.
   2290..2390    +  CDS            Rev (fragment): human immunodeficiency virus 1 (HIV-1) Rev protein; rev; enhances nuclear export of unspliced and incompletely spliced viral mRNAs
   2440..2557    +  misc_feature   cPPT/CTS: central polypurine tract and central termination sequence of HIV-1
   2608..2848    +  promoter       U6 promoter: RNA polymerase III promoter for human U6 snRNA
   2878..2953    +  misc_RNA       gRNA scaffold: guide RNA scaffold for the Streptococcus pyogenes CRISPR/Cas9 system
   2971..2989    +  CDS            small t antigen (fragment): SV40 (simian virus 40) small t antigen
   3015..3226    +  promoter       EF-1α core promoter: core promoter for human elongation factor EF-1α
   3251..7354    +  CDS            Cas9: Cas9 (Csn1) endonuclease from the Streptococcus pyogenes Type II CRISPR/Cas system generates RNA-guided double strand breaks in DNA
   7492..8089    +  CDS            PuroR (fragment): puromycin N-acetyltransferase; pac from Streptomyces; confers resistance to puromycin
   8105..8693    +  misc_feature   WPRE: woodchuck hepatitis virus posttranscriptional regulatory element
   8744..8763    +  misc_feature   cPPT/CTS (fragment): central polypurine tract and central termination sequence of HIV-1
   8765..8998    +  LTR            3' LTR (ΔU3): self-inactivating 3' long terminal repeat (LTR) from HIV-1
   9030..9254    +  polyA_signal   bGH poly(A) signal: bovine growth hormone polyadenylation signal
   9258..9279    +  promoter       SV40 promoter (fragment): SV40 enhancer and early promoter
   9300..9728    +  rep_origin     f1 ori (sequence partly withheld): f1 bacteriophage origin of replication; arrow indicates direction of (+) strand synthesis
   9742..10071   +  promoter       SV40 promoter: SV40 enhancer and early promoter
  10119..10166   +  promoter       EM7 promoter: synthetic bacterial promoter&nbsp
  10185..10559   +  CDS            BleoR: antibiotic-binding protein; Sh ble from Streptoalloteichus hindustanus; confers resistance to bleomycin, phleomycin, and Zeocin™
  10569..10694   +  CDS            ble (fragment): BLE_KLEPN - Experimental evidence at protein level: Swiss-Prot protein existence level 1. Binding protein with a strong affinity to the bleomycin family of antibiotics. Binds to CL990; an antimitotic-antibiotic compound. From Klebsiella pneumoniae.
  10689..10810   +  polyA_signal   SV40 poly(A) signal: SV40 polyadenylation signal
  10881..10903   -  protein_bind   lac operator (fragment): The lac repressor binds to the lac operator to inhibit transcription in E. coli. This inhibition can be relieved by adding lactose or isopropyl-β-D-thiogalactopyranoside (IPTG). lac repressor encoded by lacI
  10907..10937   -  promoter       lac promoter: promoter for the E. coli lac operon
  10952..10973   -  protein_bind   CAP binding site: CAP binding activates transcription in the presence of cAMP. E. coli catabolite activator protein
  10986..11078   -  CDS            lacI (fragment): lac repressor; lacI; The lac repressor binds to the lac operator to inhibit transcription in E. coli. This inhibition can be relieved by adding lactose or isopropyl-β-D-thiogalactopyranoside (IPTG).
  11261..11849   -  rep_origin     ori: high-copy-number ColE1/pMB1/pBR322/pUC origin of replication
  12020..12880   -  CDS            AmpR: β-lactamase; bla; confers resistance to ampicillin, carbenicillin, and related antibiotics
  12881..12985   -  promoter       AmpR promoter: bla
>Addgene plasmid #179456 | pLentiCrisprV2 sgRNA hPER2c-term #3 | addgene full sequence | sequence record 357924 | Addgene NGS Result
GTCGACGGATCGGGAGATCTCCCGATCCCCTATGGTGCACTCTCAGTACAATCTGCTCTGATGCCGCATA
GTTAAGCCAGTATCTGCTCCCTGCTTGTGTGTTGGAGGTCGCTGAGTAGTGCGCGAGCAAAATTTAAGCT
ACAACAAGGCAAGGCTTGACCGACAATTGCATGAAGAATCTGCTTAGGGTTAGGCGTTTTGCGCTGCTTC
GCGATGTACGGGCCAGATATACGCGTTGACATTGATTATTGACTAGTTATTAATAGTAATCAATTACGGG
GTCATTAGTTCATAGCCCATATATGGAGTTCCGCGTTACATAACTTACGGTAAATGGCCCGCCTGGCTGA
CCGCCCAACGACCCCCGCCCATTGACGTCAATAATGACGTATGTTCCCATAGTAACGCCAATAGGGACTT
TCCATTGACGTCAATGGGTGGAGTATTTACGGTAAACTGCCCACTTGGCAGTACATCAAGTGTATCATAT
GCCAAGTACGCCCCCTATTGACGTCAATGACGGTAAATGGCCCGCCTGGCATTATGCCCAGTACATGACC
TTATGGGACTTTCCTACTTGGCAGTACATCTACGTATTAGTCATCGCTATTACCATGGTGATGCGGTTTT
GGCAGTACATCAATGGGCGTGGATAGCGGTTTGACTCACGGGGATTTCCAAGTCTCCACCCCATTGACGT
CAATGGGAGTTTGTTTTGGCACCAAAATCAACGGGACTTTCCAAAATGTCGTAACAACTCCGCCCCATTG
ACGCAAATGGGCGGTAGGCGTGTACGGTGGGAGGTCTATATAAGCAGCGCGTTTTGCCTGTACTGGGTCT
CTCTGGTTAGACCAGATCTGAGCCTGGGAGCTCTCTGGCTAACTAGGGAACCCACTGCTTAAGCCTCAAT
AAAGCTTGCCTTGAGTGCTTCAAGTAGTGTGTGCCCGTCTGTTGTGTGACTCTGGTAACTAGAGATCCCT
CAGACCCTTTTAGTCAGTGTGGAAAATCTCTAGCAGTGGCGCCCGAACAGGGACTTGAAAGCGAAAGGGA
AACCAGAGGAGCTCTCTCGACGCAGGACTCGGCTTGCTGAAGCGCGCACGGCAAGAGGCGAGGGGCGGCG
ACTGGTGAGTACGCCAAAAATTTTGACTAGCGGAGGCTAGAAGGAGAGAGATGGGTGCGAGAGCGTCAGT
ATTAAGCGGGGGAGAATTAGATCGCGATGGGAAAAAATTCGGTTAAGGCCAGGGGGAAAGAAAAAATATA
AATTAAAACATATAGTATGGGCAAGCAGGGAGCTAGAACGATTCGCAGTTAATCCTGGCCTGTTAGAAAC
ATCAGAAGGCTGTAGACAAATACTGGGACAGCTACAACCATCCCTTCAGACAGGATCAGAAGAACTTAGA
TCATTATATAATACAGTAGCAACCCTCTATTGTGTGCATCAAAGGATAGAGATAAAAGACACCAAGGAAG
CTTTAGACAAGATAGAGGAAGAGCAAAACAAAAGTAAGACCACCGCACAGCAAGCGGCCGCTGATCTTCA
GACCTGGAGGAGGAGATATGAGGGACAATTGGAGAAGTGAATTATATAAATATAAAGTAGTAAAAATTGA
ACCATTAGGAGTAGCACCCACCAAGGCAAAGAGAAGAGTGGTGCAGAGAGAAAAAAGAGCAGTGGGAATA
GGAGCTTTGTTCCTTGGGTTCTTGGGAGCAGCAGGAAGCACTATGGGCGCAGCGTCAATGACGCTGACGG
TACAGGCCAGACAATTATTGTCTGGTATAGTGCAGCAGCAGAACAATTTGCTGAGGGCTATTGAGGCGCA
ACAGCATCTGTTGCAACTCACAGTCTGGGGCATCAAGCAGCTCCAGGCAAGAATCCTGGCTGTGGAAAGA
TACCTAAAGGATCAACAGCTCCTGGGGATTTGGGGTTGCTCTGGAAAACTCATTTGCACCACTGCTGTGC
CTTGGAATGCTAGTTGGAGTAATAAATCTCTGGAACAGATTTGGAATCACACGACCTGGATGGAGTGGGA
CAGAGAAATTAACAATTACACAAGCTTAATACACTCCTTAATTGAAGAATCGCAAAACCAGCAAGAAAAG
AATGAACAAGAATTATTGGAATTAGATAAATGGGCAAGTTTGTGGAATTGGTTTAACATAACAAATTGGC
TGTGGTATATAAAATTATTCATAATGATAGTAGGAGGCTTGGTAGGTTTAAGAATAGTTTTTGCTGTACT
TTCTATAGTGAATAGAGTTAGGCAGGGATATTCACCATTATCGTTTCAGACCCACCTCCCAACCCCGAGG
GGACCCGACAGGCCCGAAGGAATAGAAGAAGAAGGTGGAGAGAGAGACAGAGACAGATCCATTCGATTAG
TGAACGGATCGGCACTGCGTGCGCCAATTCTGCAGACAAATGGCAGTATTCATCCACAATTTTAAAAGAA
AAGGGGGGATTGGGGGGTACAGTGCAGGGGAAAGAATAGTAGACATAATAGCAACAGACATACAAACTAA
AGAATTACAAAAACAAATTACAAAAATTCAAAATTTTCGGGTTTATTACAGGGACAGCAGAGATCCAGTT
TGGTTAATTAAGGTACCGAGGGCCTATTTCCCATGATTCCTTCATATTTGCATATACGATACAAGGCTGT
TAGAGAGATAATTAGAATTAATTTGACTGTAAACACAAAGATATTAGTACAAAATACGTGACGTAGAAAG
TAATAATTTCTTGGGTAGTTTGCAGTTTTAAAATTATGTTTTAAAATGGACTATCATATGCTTACCGTAA
CTTGAAAGTATTTCGATTTCTTGGCTTTATATATCTTGTGGAAAGGACGAAACACCGGGCAGCCAGCGAG
GTACACCGTTTTAGAGCTAGAAATAGCAAGTTAAAATAAGGCTAGTCCGTTATCAACTTGAAAAAGTGGC
ACCGAGTCGGTGCTTTTTTGAATTCGCTAGCTAGGTCTTGAAAGGAGTGGGAATTGGCTCCGGTGCCCGT
CAGTGGGCAGAGCGCACATCGCCCACAGTCCCCGAGAAGTTGGGGGGAGGGGTCGGCAATTGATCCGGTG
CCTAGAGAAGGTGGCGCGGGGTAAACTGGGAAAGTGATGTCGTGTACTGGCTCCGCCTTTTTCCCGAGGG
TGGGGGAGAACCGTATATAAGTGCAGTAGTCGCCGTGAACGTTCTTTTTCGCAACGGGTTTGCCGCCAGA
ACACAGGACCGGTTCTAGAGCGCTGCCACCATGGACAAGAAGTACAGCATCGGCCTGGACATCGGCACCA
ACTCTGTGGGCTGGGCCGTGATCACCGACGAGTACAAGGTGCCCAGCAAGAAATTCAAGGTGCTGGGCAA
CACCGACCGGCACAGCATCAAGAAGAACCTGATCGGAGCCCTGCTGTTCGACAGCGGCGAAACAGCCGAG
GCCACCCGGCTGAAGAGAACCGCCAGAAGAAGATACACCAGACGGAAGAACCGGATCTGCTATCTGCAAG
AGATCTTCAGCAACGAGATGGCCAAGGTGGACGACAGCTTCTTCCACAGACTGGAAGAGTCCTTCCTGGT
GGAAGAGGATAAGAAGCACGAGCGGCACCCCATCTTCGGCAACATCGTGGACGAGGTGGCCTACCACGAG
AAGTACCCCACCATCTACCACCTGAGAAAGAAACTGGTGGACAGCACCGACAAGGCCGACCTGCGGCTGA
TCTATCTGGCCCTGGCCCACATGATCAAGTTCCGGGGCCACTTCCTGATCGAGGGCGACCTGAACCCCGA
CAACAGCGACGTGGACAAGCTGTTCATCCAGCTGGTGCAGACCTACAACCAGCTGTTCGAGGAAAACCCC
ATCAACGCCAGCGGCGTGGACGCCAAGGCCATCCTGTCTGCCAGACTGAGCAAGAGCAGACGGCTGGAAA
ATCTGATCGCCCAGCTGCCCGGCGAGAAGAAGAATGGCCTGTTCGGAAACCTGATTGCCCTGAGCCTGGG
CCTGACCCCCAACTTCAAGAGCAACTTCGACCTGGCCGAGGATGCCAAACTGCAGCTGAGCAAGGACACC
TACGACGACGACCTGGACAACCTGCTGGCCCAGATCGGCGACCAGTACGCCGACCTGTTTCTGGCCGCCA
AGAACCTGTCCGACGCCATCCTGCTGAGCGACATCCTGAGAGTGAACACCGAGATCACCAAGGCCCCCCT
GAGCGCCTCTATGATCAAGAGATACGACGAGCACCACCAGGACCTGACCCTGCTGAAAGCTCTCGTGCGG
CAGCAGCTGCCTGAGAAGTACAAAGAGATTTTCTTCGACCAGAGCAAGAACGGCTACGCCGGCTACATTG
ACGGCGGAGCCAGCCAGGAAGAGTTCTACAAGTTCATCAAGCCCATCCTGGAAAAGATGGACGGCACCGA
GGAACTGCTCGTGAAGCTGAACAGAGAGGACCTGCTGCGGAAGCAGCGGACCTTCGACAACGGCAGCATC
CCCCACCAGATCCACCTGGGAGAGCTGCACGCCATTCTGCGGCGGCAGGAAGATTTTTACCCATTCCTGA
AGGACAACCGGGAAAAGATCGAGAAGATCCTGACCTTCCGCATCCCCTACTACGTGGGCCCTCTGGCCAG
GGGAAACAGCAGATTCGCCTGGATGACCAGAAAGAGCGAGGAAACCATCACCCCCTGGAACTTCGAGGAA
GTGGTGGACAAGGGCGCTTCCGCCCAGAGCTTCATCGAGCGGATGACCAACTTCGATAAGAACCTGCCCA
ACGAGAAGGTGCTGCCCAAGCACAGCCTGCTGTACGAGTACTTCACCGTGTATAACGAGCTGACCAAAGT
GAAATACGTGACCGAGGGAATGAGAAAGCCCGCCTTCCTGAGCGGCGAGCAGAAAAAGGCCATCGTGGAC
CTGCTGTTCAAGACCAACCGGAAAGTGACCGTGAAGCAGCTGAAAGAGGACTACTTCAAGAAAATCGAGT
GCTTCGACTCCGTGGAAATCTCCGGCGTGGAAGATCGGTTCAACGCCTCCCTGGGCACATACCACGATCT
GCTGAAAATTATCAAGGACAAGGACTTCCTGGACAATGAGGAAAACGAGGACATTCTGGAAGATATCGTG
CTGACCCTGACACTGTTTGAGGACAGAGAGATGATCGAGGAACGGCTGAAAACCTATGCCCACCTGTTCG
ACGACAAAGTGATGAAGCAGCTGAAGCGGCGGAGATACACCGGCTGGGGCAGGCTGAGCCGGAAGCTGAT
CAACGGCATCCGGGACAAGCAGTCCGGCAAGACAATCCTGGATTTCCTGAAGTCCGACGGCTTCGCCAAC
AGAAACTTCATGCAGCTGATCCACGACGACAGCCTGACCTTTAAAGAGGACATCCAGAAAGCCCAGGTGT
CCGGCCAGGGCGATAGCCTGCACGAGCACATTGCCAATCTGGCCGGCAGCCCCGCCATTAAGAAGGGCAT
CCTGCAGACAGTGAAGGTGGTGGACGAGCTCGTGAAAGTGATGGGCCGGCACAAGCCCGAGAACATCGTG
ATCGAAATGGCCAGAGAGAACCAGACCACCCAGAAGGGACAGAAGAACAGCCGCGAGAGAATGAAGCGGA
TCGAAGAGGGCATCAAAGAGCTGGGCAGCCAGATCCTGAAAGAACACCCCGTGGAAAACACCCAGCTGCA
GAACGAGAAGCTGTACCTGTACTACCTGCAGAATGGGCGGGATATGTACGTGGACCAGGAACTGGACATC
AACCGGCTGTCCGACTACGATGTGGACCATATCGTGCCTCAGAGCTTTCTGAAGGACGACTCCATCGACA
ACAAGGTGCTGACCAGAAGCGACAAGAACCGGGGCAAGAGCGACAACGTGCCCTCCGAAGAGGTCGTGAA
GAAGATGAAGAACTACTGGCGGCAGCTGCTGAACGCCAAGCTGATTACCCAGAGAAAGTTCGACAATCTG
ACCAAGGCCGAGAGAGGCGGCCTGAGCGAACTGGATAAGGCCGGCTTCATCAAGAGACAGCTGGTGGAAA
CCCGGCAGATCACAAAGCACGTGGCACAGATCCTGGACTCCCGGATGAACACTAAGTACGACGAGAATGA
CAAGCTGATCCGGGAAGTGAAAGTGATCACCCTGAAGTCCAAGCTGGTGTCCGATTTCCGGAAGGATTTC
CAGTTTTACAAAGTGCGCGAGATCAACAACTACCACCACGCCCACGACGCCTACCTGAACGCCGTCGTGG
GAACCGCCCTGATCAAAAAGTACCCTAAGCTGGAAAGCGAGTTCGTGTACGGCGACTACAAGGTGTACGA
CGTGCGGAAGATGATCGCCAAGAGCGAGCAGGAAATCGGCAAGGCTACCGCCAAGTACTTCTTCTACAGC
AACATCATGAACTTTTTCAAGACCGAGATTACCCTGGCCAACGGCGAGATCCGGAAGCGGCCTCTGATCG
AGACAAACGGCGAAACCGGGGAGATCGTGTGGGATAAGGGCCGGGATTTTGCCACCGTGCGGAAAGTGCT
GAGCATGCCCCAAGTGAATATCGTGAAAAAGACCGAGGTGCAGACAGGCGGCTTCAGCAAAGAGTCTATC
CTGCCCAAGAGGAACAGCGATAAGCTGATCGCCAGAAAGAAGGACTGGGACCCTAAGAAGTACGGCGGCT
TCGACAGCCCCACCGTGGCCTATTCTGTGCTGGTGGTGGCCAAAGTGGAAAAGGGCAAGTCCAAGAAACT
GAAGAGTGTGAAAGAGCTGCTGGGGATCACCATCATGGAAAGAAGCAGCTTCGAGAAGAATCCCATCGAC
TTTCTGGAAGCCAAGGGCTACAAAGAAGTGAAAAAGGACCTGATCATCAAGCTGCCTAAGTACTCCCTGT
TCGAGCTGGAAAACGGCCGGAAGAGAATGCTGGCCTCTGCCGGCGAACTGCAGAAGGGAAACGAACTGGC
CCTGCCCTCCAAATATGTGAACTTCCTGTACCTGGCCAGCCACTATGAGAAGCTGAAGGGCTCCCCCGAG
GATAATGAGCAGAAACAGCTGTTTGTGGAACAGCACAAGCACTACCTGGACGAGATCATCGAGCAGATCA
GCGAGTTCTCCAAGAGAGTGATCCTGGCCGACGCTAATCTGGACAAAGTGCTGTCCGCCTACAACAAGCA
CCGGGATAAGCCCATCAGAGAGCAGGCCGAGAATATCATCCACCTGTTTACCCTGACCAATCTGGGAGCC
CCTGCCGCCTTCAAGTACTTTGACACCACCATCGACCGGAAGAGGTACACCAGCACCAAAGAGGTGCTGG
ACGCCACCCTGATCCACCAGAGCATCACCGGCCTGTACGAGACACGGATCGACCTGTCTCAGCTGGGAGG
CGACAAGCGACCTGCCGCCACAAAGAAGGCTGGACAGGCTAAGAAGAAGAAAGATTACAAAGACGATGAC
GATAAGGGATCCGGCGCAACAAACTTCTCTCTGCTGAAACAAGCCGGAGATGTCGAAGAGAATCCTGGAC
CGACCGAGTACAAGCCCACGGTGCGCCTCGCCACCCGCGACGACGTCCCCAGGGCCGTACGCACCCTCGC
CGCCGCGTTCGCCGACTACCCCGCCACGCGCCACACCGTCGATCCGGACCGCCACATCGAGCGGGTCACC
GAGCTGCAAGAACTCTTCCTCACGCGCGTCGGGCTCGACATCGGCAAGGTGTGGGTCGCGGACGACGGCG
CCGCGGTGGCGGTCTGGACCACGCCGGAGAGCGTCGAAGCGGGGGCGGTGTTCGCCGAGATCGGCCCGCG
CATGGCCGAGTTGAGCGGTTCCCGGCTGGCCGCGCAGCAACAGATGGAAGGCCTCCTGGCGCCGCACCGG
CCCAAGGAGCCCGCGTGGTTCCTGGCCACCGTCGGAGTCTCGCCCGACCACCAGGGCAAGGGTCTGGGCA
GCGCCGTCGTGCTCCCCGGAGTGGAGGCGGCCGAGCGCGCCGGGGTGCCCGCCTTCCTGGAGACCTCCGC
GCCCCGCAACCTCCCCTTCTACGAGCGGCTCGGCTTCACCGTCACCGCCGACGTCGAGGTGCCCGAAGGA
CCGCGCACCTGGTGCATGACCCGCAAGCCCGGTGCCTGAACGCGTTAAGTCGACAATCAACCTCTGGATT
ACAAAATTTGTGAAAGATTGACTGGTATTCTTAACTATGTTGCTCCTTTTACGCTATGTGGATACGCTGC
TTTAATGCCTTTGTATCATGCTATTGCTTCCCGTATGGCTTTCATTTTCTCCTCCTTGTATAAATCCTGG
TTGCTGTCTCTTTATGAGGAGTTGTGGCCCGTTGTCAGGCAACGTGGCGTGGTGTGCACTGTGTTTGCTG
ACGCAACCCCCACTGGTTGGGGCATTGCCACCACCTGTCAGCTCCTTTCCGGGACTTTCGCTTTCCCCCT
CCCTATTGCCACGGCGGAACTCATCGCCGCCTGCCTTGCCCGCTGCTGGACAGGGGCTCGGCTGTTGGGC
ACTGACAATTCCGTGGTGTTGTCGGGGAAATCATCGTCCTTTCCTTGGCTGCTCGCCTGTGTTGCCACCT
GGATTCTGCGCGGGACGTCCTTCTGCTACGTCCCTTCGGCCCTCAATCCAGCGGACCTTCCTTCCCGCGG
CCTGCTGCCGGCTCTGCGGCCTCTTCCGCGTCTTCGCCTTCGCCCTCAGACGAGTCGGATCTCCCTTTGG
GCCGCCTCCCCGCGTCGACTTTAAGACCAATGACTTACAAGGCAGCTGTAGATCTTAGCCACTTTTTAAA
AGAAAAGGGGGGACTGGAAGGGCTAATTCACTCCCAACGAAGACAAGATCTGCTTTTTGCTTGTACTGGG
TCTCTCTGGTTAGACCAGATCTGAGCCTGGGAGCTCTCTGGCTAACTAGGGAACCCACTGCTTAAGCCTC
AATAAAGCTTGCCTTGAGTGCTTCAAGTAGTGTGTGCCCGTCTGTTGTGTGACTCTGGTAACTAGAGATC
CCTCAGACCCTTTTAGTCAGTGTGGAAAATCTCTAGCAGGGCCCGTTTAAACCCGCTGATCAGCCTCGAC
TGTGCCTTCTAGTTGCCAGCCATCTGTTGTTTGCCCCTCCCCCGTGCCTTCCTTGACCCTGGAAGGTGCC
ACTCCCACTGTCCTTTCCTAATAAAATGAGGAAATTGCATCGCATTGTCTGAGTAGGTGTCATTCTATTC
TGGGGGGTGGGGTGGGGCAGGACAGCAAGGGGGAGGATTGGGAAGACAATAGCAGGCATGCTGGGGATGC
GGTGGGCTCTATGGCTTCTGAGGCGGAAAGAACCAGCTGGGGCTCTAGGGGGTATCCCC
[124 nt withheld, positions 9300-9423]
C
[91 nt withheld, positions 9425-9515]
A
[49 nt withheld, positions 9517-9565]
CCTTTGACGTTGGAGTCCACGTTCTTT
[37 nt withheld, positions 9593-9629]
ACCCTATCTCGGTCTATTCTTTTGATTTATAAGGGATTTTGCCGATTTCGGCCTATTGGTTAAAAAATGA
GCTGATTTAACAAAAATTTAACGCGAATTAATTCTGTGGAATGTGTGTCAGTTAGGGTGTGGAAAGTCCC
CAGGCTCCCCAGCAGGCAGAAGTATGCAAAGCATGCATCTCAATTAGTCAGCAACCAGGTGTGGAAAGTC
CCCAGGCTCCCCAGCAGGCAGAAGTATGCAAAGCATGCATCTCAATTAGTCAGCAACCATAGTCCCGCCC
CTAACTCCGCCCATCCCGCCCCTAACTCCGCCCAGTTCCGCCCATTCTCCGCCCCATGGCTGACTAATTT
TTTTTATTTATGCAGAGGCCGAGGCCGCCTCTGCCTCTGAGCTATTCCAGAAGTAGTGAGGAGGCTTTTT
TGGAGGCCTAGGCTTTTGCAAAAAGCTCCCGGGAGCTTGTATATCCATTTTCGGATCTGATCAGCACGTG
TTGACAATTAATCATCGGCATAGTATATCGGCATAGTATAATACGACAAGGTGAGGAACTAAACCATGGC
CAAGTTGACCAGTGCCGTTCCGGTGCTCACCGCGCGCGACGTCGCCGGAGCGGTCGAGTTCTGGACCGAC
CGGCTCGGGTTCTCCCGGGACTTCGTGGAGGACGACTTCGCCGGTGTGGTCCGGGACGACGTGACCCTGT
TCATCAGCGCGGTCCAGGACCAGGTGGTGCCGGACAACACCCTGGCCTGGGTGTGGGTGCGCGGCCTGGA
CGAGCTGTACGCCGAGTGGTCGGAGGTCGTGTCCACGAACTTCCGGGACGCCTCCGGGCCGGCCATGACC
GAGATCGGCGAGCAGCCGTGGGGGCGGGAGTTCGCCCTGCGCGACCCGGCCGGCAACTGCGTGCACTTCG
TGGCCGAGGAGCAGGACTGACACGTGCTACGAGATTTCGATTCCACCGCCGCCTTCTATGAAAGGTTGGG
CTTCGGAATCGTTTTCCGGGACGCCGGCTGGATGATCCTCCAGCGCGGGGATCTCATGCTGGAGTTCTTC
GCCCACCCCAACTTGTTTATTGCAGCTTATAATGGTTACAAATAAAGCAATAGCATCACAAATTTCACAA
ATAAAGCATTTTTTTCACTGCATTCTAGTTGTGGTTTGTCCAAACTCATCAATGTATCTTATCATGTCTG
TATACCGTCGACCTCTAGCTAGAGCTTGGCGTAATCATGGTCATAGCTGTTTCCTGTGTGAAATTGTTAT
CCGCTCACAATTCCACACAACATACGAGCCGGAAGCATAAAGTGTAAAGCCTGGGGTGCCTAATGAGTGA
GCTAACTCACATTAATTGCGTTGCGCTCACTGCCCGCTTTCCAGTCGGGAAACCTGTCGTGCCAGCTGCA
TTAATGAATCGGCCAACGCGCGGGGAGAGGCGGTTTGCGTATTGGGCGCTCTTCCGCTTCCTCGCTCACT
GACTCGCTGCGCTCGGTCGTTCGGCTGCGGCGAGCGGTATCAGCTCACTCAAAGGCGGTAATACGGTTAT
CCACAGAATCAGGGGATAACGCAGGAAAGAACATGTGAGCAAAAGGCCAGCAAAAGGCCAGGAACCGTAA
AAAGGCCGCGTTGCTGGCGTTTTTCCATAGGCTCCGCCCCCCTGACGAGCATCACAAAAATCGACGCTCA
AGTCAGAGGTGGCGAAACCCGACAGGACTATAAAGATACCAGGCGTTTCCCCCTGGAAGCTCCCTCGTGC
GCTCTCCTGTTCCGACCCTGCCGCTTACCGGATACCTGTCCGCCTTTCTCCCTTCGGGAAGCGTGGCGCT
TTCTCATAGCTCACGCTGTAGGTATCTCAGTTCGGTGTAGGTCGTTCGCTCCAAGCTGGGCTGTGTGCAC
GAACCCCCCGTTCAGCCCGACCGCTGCGCCTTATCCGGTAACTATCGTCTTGAGTCCAACCCGGTAAGAC
ACGACTTATCGCCACTGGCAGCAGCCACTGGTAACAGGATTAGCAGAGCGAGGTATGTAGGCGGTGCTAC
AGAGTTCTTGAAGTGGTGGCCTAACTACGGCTACACTAGAAGAACAGTATTTGGTATCTGCGCTCTGCTG
AAGCCAGTTACCTTCGGAAAAAGAGTTGGTAGCTCTTGATCCGGCAAACAAACCACCGCTGGTAGCGGTG
GTTTTTTTGTTTGCAAGCAGCAGATTACGCGCAGAAAAAAAGGATCTCAAGAAGATCCTTTGATCTTTTC
TACGGGGTCTGACGCTCAGTGGAACGAAAACTCACGTTAAGGGATTTTGGTCATGAGATTATCAAAAAGG
ATCTTCACCTAGATCCTTTTAAATTAAAAATGAAGTTTTAAATCAATCTAAAGTATATATGAGTAAACTT
GGTCTGACAGTTACCAATGCTTAATCAGTGAGGCACCTATCTCAGCGATCTGTCTATTTCGTTCATCCAT
AGTTGCCTGACTCCCCGTCGTGTAGATAACTACGATACGGGAGGGCTTACCATCTGGCCCCAGTGCTGCA
ATGATACCGCGAGACCCACGCTCACCGGCTCCAGATTTATCAGCAATAAACCAGCCAGCCGGAAGGGCCG
AGCGCAGAAGTGGTCCTGCAACTTTATCCGCCTCCATCCAGTCTATTAATTGTTGCCGGGAAGCTAGAGT
AAGTAGTTCGCCAGTTAATAGTTTGCGCAACGTTGTTGCCATTGCTACAGGCATCGTGGTGTCACGCTCG
TCGTTTGGTATGGCTTCATTCAGCTCCGGTTCCCAACGATCAAGGCGAGTTACATGATCCCCCATGTTGT
GCAAAAAAGCGGTTAGCTCCTTCGGTCCTCCGATCGTTGTCAGAAGTAAGTTGGCCGCAGTGTTATCACT
CATGGTTATGGCAGCACTGCATAATTCTCTTACTGTCATGCCATCCGTAAGATGCTTTTCTGTGACTGGT
GAGTACTCAACCAAGTCATTCTGAGAATAGTGTATGCGGCGACCGAGTTGCTCTTGCCCGGCGTCAATAC
GGGATAATACCGCGCCACATAGCAGAACTTTAAAAGTGCTCATCATTGGAAAACGTTCTTCGGGGCGAAA
ACTCTCAAGGATCTTACCGCTGTTGAGATCCAGTTCGATGTAACCCACTCGTGCACCCAACTGATCTTCA
GCATCTTTTACTTTCACCAGCGTTTCTGGGTGAGCAAAAACAGGAAGGCAAAATGCCGCAAAAAAGGGAA
TAAGGGCGACACGGAAATGTTGAATACTCATACTCTTCCTTTTTCAATATTATTGAAGCATTTATCAGGG
TTATTGTCTCATGAGCGGATACATATTTGAATGTATTTAGAAAAATAAACAAATAGGGGTTCCGCGCACA
TTTCCCCGAAAAGTGCCACCTGAC
